>Addgene plasmid #250259 | pJC2727 - pLenti-X1-EF1A-HA-FBXO31(T343V)-PGK-Neo | addgene full sequence | sequence record 497449 | Addgene NGS Result
TTGAGATCCTTTTTTTCTGCGCGTAATCTGCTGCTTGCAAACAAAAAAACCACCGCTACCAGCGGTGGTT
TGTTTGCCGGATCAAGAGCTACCAACTCTTTTTCCGAAGGTAACTGGCTTCAGCAGAGCGCAGATACCAA
ATACTGTTCTTCTAGTGTAGCCGTAGTTAGGCCACCACTTCAAGAACTCTGTAGCACCGCCTACATACCT
CGCTCTGCTAATCCTGTTACCAGTGGCTGCTGCCAGTGGCGATAAGTCGTGTCTTACCGGGTTGGACTCA
AGACGATAGTTACCGGATAAGGCGCAGCGGTCGGGCTGAACGGGGGGTTCGTGCACACAGCCCAGCTTGG
AGCGAACGACCTACACCGAACTGAGATACCTACAGCGTGAGCTATGAGAAAGCGCCACGCTTCCCGAAGG
GAGAAAGGCGGACAGGTATCCGGTAAGCGGCAGGGTCGGAACAGGAGAGCGCACGAGGGAGCTTCCAGGG
GGAAACGCCTGGTATCTTTATAGTCCTGTCGGGTTTCGCCACCTCTGACTTGAGCGTCGATTTTTGTGAT
GCTCGTCAGGGGGGCGGAGCCTATGGAAAAACGCCAGCAACGCGGCCTTTTTACGGTTCCTGGCCTTTTG
CTGGCCTTTTGCTCACATGTTCTTTCCTGCGTTATCCCCTGATTCTGTGGATAACCGTATTACCGCCTTT
GAGTGAGCTGATACCGCTCGCCGCAGCCGAACGACCGAGCGCAGCGAGTCAGTGAGCGAGGAAGCGGAAG
AGCGCCCAATACGCAAACCGCCTCTCCCCGCGCGTTGGCCGATTCATTAATGCAGCTGGCACGACAGGTT
TCCCGACTGGAAAGCGGGCAGTGAGCGCAACGCAATTAATGTGAGTTAGCTCACTCATTAGGCACCCCAG
GCTTTACACTTTATGCTTCCGGCTCGTATGTTGTGTGGAATTGTGAGCGGATAACAATTTCACACAGGAA
ACAGCTATGACCATGATTACGCCAAGCGCGCAATTAACCCTCACTAAAGGGAACAAAAGCTGGAGCTGCA
AGCTTAATGTAGTCTTATGCAATACTCTTGTAGTCTTGCAACATGGTAACGATGAGTTAGCAACATGCCT
TACAAGGAGAGAAAAAGCACCGTGCATGCCGATTGGTGGAAGTAAGGTGGTACGATCGTGCCTTATTAGG
AAGGCAACAGACGGGTCTGACATGGATTGGACGAACCACTGAATTGCCGCATTGCAGAGATATTGTATTT
AAGTGCCTAGCTCGATACATAAACGGGTCTCTCTGGTTAGACCAGATCTGAGCCTGGGAGCTCTCTGGCT
AACTAGGGAACCCACTGCTTAAGCCTCAATAAAGCTTGCCTTGAGTGCTTCAAGTAGTGTGTGCCCGTCT
GTTGTGTGACTCTGGTAACTAGAGATCCCTCAGACCCTTTTAGTCAGTGTGGAAAATCTCTAGCAGTGGC
GCCCGAACAGGGACTTGAAAGCGAAAGGGAAACCAGAGGAGCTCTCTCGACGCAGGACTCGGCTTGCTGA
AGCGCGCACGGCAAGAGGCGAGGGGCGGCGACTGGTGAGTACGCCAAAAATTTTGACTAGCGGAGGCTAG
AAGGAGAGAGATGGGTGCGAGAGCGTCAGTATTAAGCGGGGGAGAATTAGATCGCGATGGGAAAAAATTC
GGTTAAGGCCAGGGGGAAAGAAAAAATATAAATTAAAACATATAGTATGGGCAAGCAGGGAGCTAGAACG
ATTCGCAGTTAATCCTGGCCTGTTAGAAACATCAGAAGGCTGTAGACAAATACTGGGACAGCTACAACCA
TCCCTTCAGACAGGATCAGAAGAACTTAGATCATTATATAATACAGTAGCAACCCTCTATTGTGTGCATC
AAAGGATAGAGATAAAAGACACCAAGGAAGCTTTAGACAAGATAGAGGAAGAGCAAAACAAAAGTAAGAC
CACCGCACAGCAAGCGGCCGCTGATCTTCAGACCTGGAGGAGGAGATATGAGGGACAATTGGAGAAGTGA
ATTATATAAATATAAAGTAGTAAAAATTGAACCATTAGGAGTAGCACCCACCAAGGCAAAGAGAAGAGTG
GTGCAGAGAGAAAAAAGAGCAGTGGGAATAGGAGCTTTGTTCCTTGGGTTCTTGGGAGCAGCAGGAAGCA
CTATGGGCGCAGCGTCAATGACGCTGACGGTACAGGCCAGACAATTATTGTCTGGTATAGTGCAGCAGCA
GAACAATTTGCTGAGGGCTATTGAGGCGCAACAGCATCTGTTGCAACTCACAGTCTGGGGCATCAAGCAG
CTCCAGGCAAGAATCCTGGCTGTGGAAAGATACCTAAAGGATCAACAGCTCCTGGGGATTTGGGGTTGCT
CTGGAAAACTCATTTGCACCACTGCTGTGCCTTGGAATGCTAGTTGGAGTAATAAATCTCTGGAACAGAT
TTGGAATCACACGACCTGGATGGAGTGGGACAGAGAAATTAACAATTACACAAGCTTAATACACTCCTTA
ATTGAAGAATCGCAAAACCAGCAAGAAAAGAATGAACAAGAATTATTGGAATTAGATAAATGGGCAAGTT
TGTGGAATTGGTTTAACATAACAAATTGGCTGTGGTATATAAAATTATTCATAATGATAGTAGGAGGCTT
GGTAGGTTTAAGAATAGTTTTTGCTGTACTTTCTATAGTGAATAGAGTTAGGCAGGGATATTCACCATTA
TCGTTTCAGACCCACCTCCCAACCCCGAGGGGACCCGACAGGCCCGAAGGAATAGAAGAAGAAGGTGGAG
AGAGAGACAGAGACAGATCCATTCGATTAGTGAACGGATCTCGACGGTATCGGTTAACTTTTAAAAGAAA
AGGGGGGATTGGGGGGTACAGTGCAGGGGAAAGAATAGTAGACATAATAGCAACAGACATACAAACTAAA
GAATTACAAAAACAAATTACAAAATTCAAAATTTTATCGTCCAGTGTGGTGGAATTCTGCAGATATCAAC
AAGTTTGTACAAAAAAGCAGGCTCCACCATGGGAACCGACATTGATTATTGACTAGGCTTTTGCAAAAAG
CTTTGCAAAGATGGATAAAGTTTTAAACAGAGAGGAATCTTTGCAGCTAATGGACCTTCTAGGTCTTGAA
AGGAGTGGGAATTGGCTCCGGTGCCCGTCAGTGGGCAGAGCGCACATCGCCCACAGTCCCCGAGAAGTTG
GGGGGAGGGGTCGGCAATTGAACCGGTGCCTAGAGAAGGTGGCGCGGGGTAAACTGGGAAAGTGATGTCG
TGTACTGGCTCCGCCTTTTTCCCGAGGGTGGGGGAGAACCGTATATAAGTGCAGTAGTCGCCGTGAACGT
TCTTTTTCGCAACGGGTTTGCCGCCAGAACACAGGTAAGTGCCGTGTGTGGTTCCCGCGGGCCTGGCCTC
TTTACGGGTTATGGCCCTTGCGTGCCTTGAATTACTTCCACCTGGCTGCAGTACGTGATTCTTGATCCCG
AGCTTCGGGTTGGAAGTGGGTGGGAGAGTTCGAGGCCTTGCGCTTAAGGAGCCCCTTCGCCTCGTGCTTG
AGTTGAGGCCTGGCCTGGGCGCTGGGGCCGCCGCGTGCGAATCTGGTGGCACCTTCGCGCCTGTCTCGCT
GCTTTCGATAAGTCTCTAGCCATTTAAAATTTTTGATGACCTGCTGCGACGCTTTTTTTCTGGCAAGATA
GTCTTGTAAATGCGGGCCAAGATCTGCACACTGGTATTTCGGTTTTTGGGGCCGCGGGCGGCGACGGGGC
CCGTGCGTCCCAGCGCACATGTTCGGCGAGGCGGGGCCTGCGAGCGCGGCCACCGAGAATCGGACGGGGG
TAGTCTCAAGCTGGCCGGCCTGCTCTGGTGCCTGGCCTCGCGCCGCCGTGTATCGCCCCGCCCTGGGCGG
CAAGGCTGGCCCGGTCGGCACCAGTTGCGTGAGCGGAAAGATGGCCGCTTCCCGGCCCTGCTGCAGGGAG
CTCAAAATGGAGGACGCGGCGCTCGGGAGAGCGGGCGGGTGAGTCACCCACACAAAGGAAAAGGGCCTTT
CCGTCCTCAGCCGTCGCTTCATGTGACTCCACGGAGTACCGGGCGCCGTCCAGGCACCTCGATTAGTTCT
CGAGCTTTTGGAGTACGTCGTCTTTAGGTTGGGGGGAGGGGTTTTATGCGATGGAGTTTCCCCACACTGA
GTGGGTGGAGACTGAAGTTAGGCCAGCTTGGCACTTGATGTAATTCTCCTTGGAATTTGCCCTTTTTGAG
TTTGGATCTTGGTTCATTCTCAAGCCTCAGACAGTGGTTCAAAGTTTTTTTCTTCCATTTCAGGTGTCGT
GAGGAATTAGCTTGGTACTAATACGACTCACTATAGGGAGACCCAAGCTGGCTAGGTAAGCTTGGTACCG
AGCTCGGATCCATGTACCCATACGATGTTCCAGATTACGCTGGTGGATCTGGAGGTTCTGGTGGAAGCGC
TATGGCGGTGTGTGCTCGCCTTTGCGGCGTGGGCCCGTCGCGCGGATGTCGGCGCCGCCAGCAGCGCCGG
GGCCCGGCCGAGACGGCGGCGGCCGACAGCGAGCCGGACACAGACCCCGAGGAGGAGCGCATCGAGGCTA
GCGCCGGGGTCGGGGGCGGCTTGTGCGCGGGCCCCTCGCCGCCGCCCCCGCGCTGCTCGCTGCTGGAGCT
GCCGCCCGAGCTGCTGGTGGAGATCTTCGCGTCGCTGCCGGGCACGGACCTACCCAGCTTGGCCCAGGTC
TGCACGAAGTTCCGGCGCATCCTCCACACCGACACCATCTGGAGGAGGCGTTGCCGTGAGGAGTATGGTG
TTTGCGAAAACTTGCGGAAGCTGGAGATCACAGGCGTGTCTTGTCGGGACGTCTATGCGAAGCTGCTTCA
CCGATATAGACACATTTTGGGATTGTGGCAGCCAGATATCGGGCCATACGGAGGACTGCTGAACGTGGTG
GTGGACGGCCTGTTCATCATCGGGTGGATGTACCTGCCTCCCCATGACCCCCACGTCGATGACCCTATGA
GATTCAAGCCTCTGTTCAGGATCCACCTGATGGAGAGGAAGGCTGCCACAGTGGAGTGCATGTACGGCCA
CAAAGGGCCCCACCACGGCCACATCCAGATTGTGAAGAAGGATGAGTTCTCCACCAAGTGCAACCAGACG
GACCACCACAGGATGTCCGGCGGGAGGCAGGAGGAGTTTCGGACGTGGCTGAGGGAGGAATGGGGGCGCA
CGCTGGAGGACATCTTCCACGAGCACATGCAGGAGCTCATCCTGATGAAGTTCATCTACACCAGTCAGTA
CGACAACTGCCTGACCTACCGCCGCATCTACCTGCCGCCCAGCCGCCCCGACGACCTCATCAAGCCTGGC
CTCTTCAAAGGTACCTATGGCAGCCACGGCCTGGAGATTGTGATGCTCAGCTTCCACGGCCGGCGTGCCA
GGGGCACCAAGATCACGGGCGACCCCAACATCCCCGCTGGGCAGCAGGTGGTGGAGATCGACCTGAGGCA
TCGGATCCAGCTGCCCGACCTCGAGAACCAGCGCAACTTCAATGAGCTCTCCCGCATCGTCCTGGAGGTG
CGCGAGAGGGTGCGCCAGGAGCAGCAGGAAGGCGGGCACGAGGCGGGCGAGGGTCGTGGCCGGCAGGGCC
CCCGGGAGTCCCAGCCAAGCCCTGCCCAGCCCAGGGCAGAGGCGCCCAGCAAGGGCCCAGATGGGACACC
TGGTGAGGATGGTGGCGAGCCTGGGGATGCCGTAGCTGCGGCCGAGCAGCCTGCCCAGTGTGGGCAGGGG
CAGCCGTTCGTGCTGCCCGTGGGCGTGAGCTCCAGGAATGAGGACTACCCCCGAACCTGCAGGATGTGTT
TTTATGGCACAGGCCTCATCGCGGGCCACGGCTTCACCAGCCCTGAACGCACCCCCGGGGTCTTCATCCT
CTTCGATGAGGACCGCTTCGGGTTCGTCTGGCTGGAGCTGAAATCCTTCAGCCTGTACAGCCGGGTCCAG
GCCACCTTCCGGAACGCAGATGCGCCGTCCCCACAGGCCTTCGATGAGATGCTCAAGAACATTCAGTCCC
TCACCTCCTGATCTAGACCCAGCTTTCTTGTACAAAGTGGTTGATATCCAGCACAGTGGCGGCCGCTCGA
CAATCAACCTCTGGATTACAAAATTTGTGAAAGATTGACTGGTATTCTTAACTATGTTGCTCCTTTTACG
CTATGTGGATACGCTGCTTTAATGCCTTTGTATCATGCTATTGCTTCCCGTATGGCTTTCATTTTCTCCT
CCTTGTATAAATCCTGGTTGCTGTCTCTTTATGAGGAGTTGTGGCCCGTTGTCAGGCAACGTGGCGTGGT
GTGCACTGTGTTTGCTGACGCAACCCCCACTGGTTGGGGCATTGCCACCACCTGTCAGCTCCTTTCCGGG
ACTTTCGCTTTCCCCCTCCCTATTGCCACGGCGGAACTCATCGCCGCCTGCCTTGCCCGCTGCTGGACAG
GGGCTCGGCTGTTGGGCACTGACAATTCCGTGGTGTTGTCGGGGAAGCTGACGTCCTTTCCATGGCTGCT
CGCCTGTGTTGCCACCTGGATTCTGCGCGGGACGTCCTTCTGCTACGTCCCTTCGGCCCTCAATCCAGCG
GACCTTCCTTCCCGCGGCCTGCTGCCGGCTCTGCGGCCTCTTCCGCGTCTTCGCCTTCGCCCTCAGACGA
GTCGGATCTCCCTTTGGGCCGCCTCCCCGCCTGGACCTGCAGGATTCTGCAGATATCCGGACTAGTGATC
TAATTCTACCGGGTAGGGGAGGCGCTTTTCCCAAGGCAGTCTGGAGCATGCGCTTTAGCAGCCCCGCTGG
GCACTTGGCGCTACACAAGTGGCCTCTGGCCTCGCACACATTCCACATCCACCGGTAGGCGCCAACCGGC
TCCGTTCTTTGGTGGCCCCTTCGCGCCACCTTCTACTCCTCCCCTAGTCAGGAAGTTCCCCCCCGCCCCG
CAGCTCGCGTCGTGCAGGACGTGACAAATGGAAGTAGCACGTCTCACTAGTCTCGTGCAGATGGACAGCA
CCGCTGAGCAATGGAAGCGGGTAGGCCTTTGGGGCAGCGGCCAATAGCAGCTTTGCTCCTTCGCTTTCTG
GGCTCAGAGGCTGGGAAGGGGTGGGTCCGGGGGCGGGCTCAGGGGCGGGCTCAGGGGCGGGGCGGGCGCC
CGAAGGTCCTCCGGAGGCCCGGCATTCTGCACGCTTCAAAAGCGCACGTCTGCCGCGCTGTTCTCCTCTT
CCTCATCTCCGGGCCTTTCGACCTGCAGCCAATATGGGATCGGCCATTGAACAAGATGGATTGCACGCAG
GTTCTCCGGCCGCTTGGGTGGAGAGGCTATTCGGCTATGACTGGGCACAACAGACAATCGGCTGCTCTGA
TGCCGCCGTGTTCCGGCTGTCAGCGCAGGGGCGCCCGGTTCTTTTTGTCAAGACCGACCTGTCCGGTGCC
CTGAATGAACTGCAGGACGAGGCAGCGCGGCTATCGTGGCTGGCCACGACGGGCGTTCCTTGCGCAGCTG
TGCTCGACGTTGTCACTGAAGCGGGAAGGGACTGGCTGCTATTGGGCGAAGTGCCGGGGCAGGATCTCCT
GTCATCTCACCTTGCTCCTGCCGAGAAAGTATCCATCATGGCTGATGCAATGCGGCGGCTGCATACGCTT
GATCCGGCTACCTGCCCATTCGACCACCAAGCGAAACATCGCATCGAGCGAGCACGTACTCGGATGGAAG
CCGGTCTTGTCGATCAGGATGATCTGGACGAAGAGCATCAGGGGCTCGCGCCAGCCGAACTGTTCGCCAG
GCTCAAGGCGCGCATGCCCGACGGCGAGGATCTCGTCGTGACCCATGGCGATGCCTGCTTGCCGAATATC
ATGGTGGAAAATGGCCGCTTTTCTGGATTCATCGACTGTGGCCGGCTGGGTGTGGCGGACCGCTATCAGG
ACATAGCGTTGGCTACCCGTGATATTGCTGAAGAGCTTGGCGGCGAATGGGCTGACCGCTTCCTCGTGCT
TTACGGTATCGCCGCTCCCGATTCGCAGCGCATCGCCTTCTATCGCCTTCTTGACGAGTTCTTCTGAACG
CGTCGCCCGCCCCACGACCCGCAGCGCCCGACCGAAAGGAGCGCACGACCCCATGCATCTCGAGGGCCCG
GTACCTTTAAGACCAATGACTTACAAGGCAGCTGTAGATCTTAGCCACTTTTTAAAAGAAAAGGGGGGAC
TGGAAGGGCTAGCTCACTCCCAACGAAGACAAGATCTGCTTTTTGCTTGTACTGGGTCTCTCTGGTTAGA
CCAGATCTGAGCCTGGGAGCTCTCTGGCTAACTAGGGAACCCACTGCTTAAGCCTCAATAAAGCTTGCCT
TGAGTGCTTCAAGTAGTGTGTGCCCGTCTGTTGTGTGACTCTGGTAACTAGAGATCCCTCAGACCCTTTT
AGTCAGTGTGGAAAATCTCTAGCAGTAGTAGTTCATGTCATCTTATTATTCAGTATTTATAACTTGCAAA
GAAATGAATATCAGAGAGTGAGAGGAACTTGTTTATTGCAGCTTATAATGGTTACAAATAAAGCAATAGC
ATCACAAATTTCACAAATAAAGCATTTTTTTCACTGCATTCTAGTTGTGGTTTGTCCAAACTCATCAATG
TATCTTATCATGTCTGGCTCTAGCTATCCCGCCCCTAACTCCGCCCATCCCGCCCCTAACTCCGCCCAGT
TCCGCCCATTCTCCGCCCCATGGCTGACTAATTTTTTTTATTTATGCAGAGGCCGAGGCCGCCTCGGCCT
CTGAGCTATTCCAGAAGTAGTGAGGAGGCTTTTTTGGAGGCCTAGGGACGTACCCAATTCGCCCTATAGT
GAGTCGTATTACGCGCGCTCACTGGCCGTCGTTTTACAACGTCGTGACTGGGAAAACCCTGGCGTTACCC
AACTTAATCGCCTTGCAGCACATCCCCCTTTCGCCAGCTGGCGTAATAGCGAAGAGGCCCGCACCGATCG
CCCTTCCCAACAGTTGCGCAGCCTGAATGGCGAATGGG
[124 nt withheld, positions 9069-9192]
C
[91 nt withheld, positions 9194-9284]
A
[49 nt withheld, positions 9286-9334]
CCTTTGACGTTGGAGTCCACGTTCTTT
[37 nt withheld, positions 9362-9398]
ACCCTATCTCGGTCTATTCTTTTGATTTATAAGGGATTTTGCCGATTTCGGCCTATTGGTTAAAAAATGA
GCTGATTTAACAAAAATTTAACGCGAATTTTAACAAAATATTAACGCTTACAATTTAGGTGGCACTTTTC
GGGGAAATGTGCGCGGAACCCCTATTTGTTTATTTTTCTAAATACATTCAAATATGTATCCGCTCATGAG
ACAATAACCCTGATAAATGCTTCAATAATATTGAAAAAGGAAGAGTATGAGTATTCAACATTTCCGTGTC
GCCCTTATTCCCTTTTTTGCGGCATTTTGCCTTCCTGTTTTTGCTCACCCAGAAACGCTGGTGAAAGTAA
AAGATGCTGAAGATCAGTTGGGTGCACGAGTGGGTTACATCGAACTGGATCTCAACAGCGGTAAGATCCT
TGAGAGTTTTCGCCCCGAAGAACGTTTTCCAATGATGAGCACTTTTAAAGTTCTGCTATGTGGCGCGGTA
TTATCCCGTATTGACGCCGGGCAAGAGCAACTCGGTCGCCGCATACACTATTCTCAGAATGACTTGGTTG
AGTACTCACCAGTCACAGAAAAGCATCTTACGGATGGCATGACAGTAAGAGAATTATGCAGTGCTGCCAT
AACCATGAGTGATAACACTGCGGCCAACTTACTTCTGACAACGATCGGAGGACCGAAGGAGCTAACCGCT
TTTTTGCACAACATGGGGGATCATGTAACTCGCCTTGATCGTTGGGAACCGGAGCTGAATGAAGCCATAC
CAAACGACGAGCGTGACACCACGATGCCTGTAGCAATGGCAACAACGTTGCGCAAACTATTAACTGGCGA
ACTACTTACTCTAGCTTCCCGGCAACAATTAATAGACTGGATGGAGGCGGATAAAGTTGCAGGACCACTT
CTGCGCTCGGCCCTTCCGGCTGGCTGGTTTATTGCTGATAAATCTGGAGCCGGTGAGCGTGGGTCTCGCG
GTATCATTGCAGCACTGGGGCCAGATGGTAAGCCCTCCCGTATCGTAGTTATCTACACGACGGGGAGTCA
GGCAACTATGGATGAACGAAATAGACAGATCGCTGAGATAGGTGCCTCACTGATTAAGCATTGGTAACTG
TCAGACCAAGTTTACTCATATATACTTTAGATTGATTTAAAACTTCATTTTTAATTTAAAAGGATCTAGG
TGAAGATCCTTTTTGATAATCTCATGACCAAAATCCCTTAACGTGAGTTTTCGTTCCACTGAGCGTCAGA
CCCCGTAGAAAAGATCAAAGGATCTTC
Features (pLannotate 1.2.2; 33 found; start..end, strand, type, name):
      1..589     +  rep_origin     ori: high-copy-number ColE1/pMB1/pBR322/pUC origin of replication
    772..864     +  CDS            lacI (fragment): lac repressor; lacI; The lac repressor binds to the lac operator to inhibit transcription in E. coli. This inhibition can be relieved by adding lactose or isopropyl-β-D-thiogalactopyranoside (IPTG).
    877..898     +  protein_bind   CAP binding site: CAP binding activates transcription in the presence of cAMP. E. coli catabolite activator protein
    913..943     +  promoter       lac promoter: promoter for the E. coli lac operon
    947..969     +  protein_bind   lac operator (fragment): The lac repressor binds to the lac operator to inhibit transcription in E. coli. This inhibition can be relieved by adding lactose or isopropyl-β-D-thiogalactopyranoside (IPTG). lac repressor encoded by lacI
   1012..1030    +  promoter       T3 promoter: promoter for bacteriophage T3 RNA polymerase
   1058..1284    +  promoter       RSV promoter: Rous sarcoma virus enhancer/promoter
   1285..1465    +  LTR            5' LTR (truncated): truncated 5' long terminal repeat (LTR) from HIV-1
   1512..1637    +  misc_feature   HIV-1 Ψ: packaging signal of human immunodeficiency virus type 1
   1621..1984    +  CDS            HIV-1 gag (fragment): gag protein from human immunodeficiency virus 1; gag
   2130..2363    +  misc_feature   RRE: The Rev response element (RRE) of HIV-1 allows for Rev-dependent mRNA export from the nucleus to the cytoplasm.
   2740..2840    +  CDS            Rev (fragment): human immunodeficiency virus 1 (HIV-1) Rev protein; rev; enhances nuclear export of unspliced and incompletely spliced viral mRNAs
   2859..2975    +  misc_feature   cPPT/CTS: central polypurine tract and central termination sequence of HIV-1
   3009..3033    +  protein_bind   attB1: mutant version of attB; recombination site for the Gateway® BP reaction BP Clonase™
   3048..3066    +  enhancer       CMV enhancer (fragment): human cytomegalovirus immediate early enhancer
   3091..3157    +  CDS            small t antigen (fragment): SV40 (simian virus 40) small t antigen
   3164..4342    +  promoter       EF-1α promoter: strong constitutive promoter for human elongation factor EF-1α
   4359..4377    +  promoter       T7 promoter: promoter for bacteriophage T7 RNA polymerase
   4425..4451    +  CDS            3xHA (fragment): three tandem HA epitope tags
   4482..6098    +  CDS            FBXO31: FBX31_HUMAN - Also known as FBX14, FBX31. Experimental evidence at protein level: Swiss-Prot protein existence level 1. Component of some SCF (SKP1-cullin-F-box) protein ligase complex that plays a central role in G1 arrest following DNA damage. Specifically recognizes phosphorylated cyclin-D1 (CCND1), promoting its ubiquitination and degradation by the proteasome, resulting in G1 arrest. May act as a tumor suppressor. From Homo sapiens (Human).
   6107..6131    -  protein_bind   attB2: mutant version of attB; recombination site for the Gateway® BP reaction BP Clonase™
   6162..6750    +  misc_feature   WPRE: woodchuck hepatitis virus posttranscriptional regulatory element
   6801..7300    +  promoter       PGK promoter: mouse phosphoglycerate kinase 1 promoter
   7314..8117    +  CDS            NeoR/KanR: aminoglycoside phosphotransferase from Tn5; aph(3')-II (or nptII); confers resistance to neomycin, kanamycin, and G418 (Geneticin®)
   8191..8328    +  CDS            nef (fragment): NEF_HV1LA - Experimental evidence at protein level: Swiss-Prot protein existence level 1. Extracellular Nef protein targets CD4(+) T-lymphocytes for apoptosis by interacting with CXCR4 surface receptors. From Human immunodeficiency virus type 1 group M subtype B (isolate Lai) (HIV-1).
   8314..8494    +  LTR            5' LTR (truncated): truncated 5' long terminal repeat (LTR) from HIV-1
   8566..8687    +  polyA_signal   SV40 poly(A) signal: SV40 polyadenylation signal
   8727..8862    +  rep_origin     SV40 ori: SV40 origin of replication
   8883..8901    -  promoter       T7 promoter: promoter for bacteriophage T7 RNA polymerase
   8909..9064    +  CDS            lacZα (fragment): LacZα fragment of β-galactosidase; lacZ fragment
   9069..9497    +  rep_origin     f1 ori (sequence partly withheld): f1 bacteriophage origin of replication; arrow indicates direction of (+) strand synthesis
   9550..9654    +  promoter       AmpR promoter: bla
   9655..10515   +  CDS            AmpR: β-lactamase; bla; confers resistance to ampicillin, carbenicillin, and related antibiotics
