[The description below was written by a language model from this plasmid's Addgene catalogue record and pLannotate feature annotations shown in this document.]
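Description:
pJC2727 - pLenti-X1-EF1A-HA-FBXO31(T343V)-PGK-Neo is a 10.7 kb lentiviral transfer plasmid on the pLenti-X1 backbone, built for stable expression of an epitope-tagged human FBXO31 point mutant in mammalian cells. In bacteria it is maintained as a high-copy plasmid through a ColE1/pUC-type origin and selected with ampicillin via the bla gene. An f1 origin, an SV40 origin and remnants of lac/lacZα cloning sequences are also annotated in the backbone.

The viral portion has an RSV promoter fused to a truncated HIV-1 5' LTR, which drives production of the genomic RNA in packaging cells. This is followed by the Ψ packaging signal with a partial gag sequence, the Rev response element for nuclear export of the unspliced transcript, and the cPPT/CTS. A second truncated LTR and an SV40 polyadenylation signal close the unit. Between these elements, Gateway attB1 and attB2 sites flank the expression cassette, in which the human EF-1α promoter drives FBXO31 carrying an N-terminal HA tag and the T343V substitution. The annotation detects the tag as a fragment of a 3xHA element, consistent with a single HA copy. A WPRE downstream of the insert enhances transcript stability and expression. A separate mouse PGK promoter drives the Tn5 neomycin phosphotransferase gene, allowing G418 selection of transduced cells.

FBXO31 is the substrate-recognition F-box subunit of an SCF ubiquitin ligase complex. The associated study concerns SCF-FBXO31-mediated degradation of proteins bearing C-terminal amides. The stated purpose is cDNA expression of affinity-tagged FBXO31(T343V), but the record does not describe the functional consequence of the mutation.
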