Addgene plasmid #250259: pJC2727 - pLenti-X1-EF1A-HA-FBXO31(T343V)-PGK-Neo
Purpose: cDNA expression of affinity-tagged FBXO31 (HA-FBXO31(T343V)).
Depositing lab: Jacob Corn. Depositing organization: ETH Zurich (Swiss Federal Institute of Technology). Publication: C-terminal amides mark proteins for degradation via SCF-FBXO31. Muhar MF, Farnung J, Cernakova M, Hofmann R, Henneberg LT, Pfleiderer MM, Denoth-Lippuner A, Kalcic F, Nievergelt AS, Peters Al-Bayati M, Sidiropoulos ND, Beier V, Mann M, Jessberger S, Jinek M, Schulman BA, Bode JW, Corn JE. Nature. 2025 Feb;638(8050):519-527. doi: 10.1038/s41586-024-08475-w. PubMed 39880951.
Backbone
  Vector backbone: pLenti-X1
  Vector type: Mammalian Expression, Lentiviral
Growth in bacteria
  Bacterial resistance: Ampicillin, 100 μg/mL
  Growth temperature: 37°C
  Growth strain: NEB Stable
  Copy number: High Copy
Gene/Insert
  Gene/Insert name: FBXO31
  Species: H. sapiens (human)
  Mutation: T343V
  Entrez Gene: FBXO31 (a.k.a. FBX14, FBXO14, Fbx31, MRT45, pp2386)
  Promoter: EF-1a
  Tag / fusion protein: HA (N terminal on insert)
  Cloning method: Unknown
Terms and licenses: Academic/Nonprofit Terms; Industry Terms: Not Available to Industry
How to cite: pJC2727 - pLenti-X1-EF1A-HA-FBXO31(T343V)-PGK-Neo was a gift from Jacob Corn (Addgene plasmid # 250259 ; http://n2t.net/addgene:250259 ; RRID:Addgene_250259)
